>Addgene plasmid #146907 | pAc5.1B-lambdaN-HA-DmCup-del419-770_M | depositor full sequence | sequence record 289354 | Full Sequence
CTTCAAGGAATTAATTCTATATTCTAAAAACACAAATGATACTTCTAAAAAAAATCATGAATGGCATCAA
CTCTGAATCAAATCTTTGCAGATGCACCTACTTCTCATTTCCACTGTCACATCATTTTTCCAGATCTCGC
TGCCTGTTATGTGGCCCACAAACCAAGACACGTTTTATGGCCATTAAAGCTGGCTGATCGTCGCCAAACA
CCAAATACATATCAATATGTACATTCGAGAAAGAAGCGATCAAAGAAGCGTCTTCGGGCGAGTAGGAGAA
TGCGGAGGAGAAGGAGAACGAGCTGATCTAGTATCTCTCCACAATCCAATGCCAACTGACCAACTGGCCA
TATTCGGAGCAATTTGAAGCCAATTTCCATCGCCTGGCGATCGCTCCATTCTTGGCTATATGTTTTTCAC
CGTTCCCGGGGCCATTTTCAAAGACTCGTCGGTAAGATAAGATTGTGTCACTCGCTGTCTCTCTTCATTT
GTCGAAGAATGCTGAGGAATTTCGCGATGACGTCGGCGAGTATTTTGAAGAATGAGAATAATTTGTATTT
ATACGAAAATCAGTTAGTGGAATTTTCTACAAAAACATGTTATCTATAGATAATTTTGTTGCAAAATATG
TTGACTATGACAAAGATTGTATGTATATACCTTTAATGTATTCTCATTTTCTTATGTATTTATAATGGCA
ATGATGATACTGATGATATTTTAAGATGATGCCAGACCACAGGCTGATTTCTGCGTCTTTTGCCGAACGC
AGTGCATGTGCGGTTGTTGTTTTTTGGAATAGTTTCAATTTTCGGACTGTCCGCTTTGATTTCAGTTTCT
TGGCTTATTCAAAAAGCAAAGTAAAGCCAAAAAAGCGAGATGGCAATACCAAATGCGGCAAAACGGTAGT
GGAAGGAAAGGGGTGCGGGGCAGCGGAAGGAAGGGTGGGGCGGGGCGTGGCGGGGTCTGTGGCTGGGCGC
GACGTCACCGACGTTGGAGCCACTCCTTTGACCATGTGTGCGTGTGTGTATTATTCGTGTCTCGCCACTC
GCCGGTTGTTTTTTTCTTTTTATCTCGCTCTCTCTAGCGCCATCTCGTACGCATGCTCAACGCACCGCAT
GTTGCCGTGTCCTTTATGCGTCATTTTGGCTCGAAATAGGCAATTATTTAAACAAAGATTAGTCAACGAA
AACGCTAAAATAAATAAGTCTACAATATGGTTACTTATTGCCATGTGTGTGCAGCCAACGATAGCAACAA
AAGCAACAACACAGTGGCTTTCCCTCTTTCACTTTTTGTTTGCAAGCGCGTGCGAGCAAGACGGCACGAC
CGGCAAACGCAATTACGCTGACAAAGAGCAGACGAAGTTTTGGCCGAAAAACATCAAGGCGCCTGATACG
AATGCATTTGCAATAACAATTGCGATATTTAATATTGTTTATGAAGCTGTTTGACTTCAAAACACACAAA
AAAAAAAATAAAACAAATTATTTGAAAGAGAATTAGGAATCGGACAGCTTATCGTTACGGGCTAACAGCA
CACCGAGACGAAATAGCTTACCTGACGTCACAGCCTCTGGAAGAACTGCCGCCAAGCAGAGAGAGAGAGA
AAAAGAGGGAGAGCAGCTTAGACCGCATGTGCTTGTGTGTGAGGCGTCTCTCTCTTCGTCTCCTGTTTGC
GCAAACGCATAGACTGCACTGAGAAAATCGATTACCTATTTTTTATGAATGAATATTTGCACTATTACTA
TTCAAAACTATTAAGATAGCAATCACATTCAATAGCCAAATACTATACCACCTGAGCGATGCAACGAAAT
GATCAATTTGAGCAAAAATGCTGCATATTTAGGACGGCATCATTATAGAAATGCTTCTTGCTGTGTACTT
TTCTCTCGTCTGGCAGCTGTTTCGCCGTTATTGTTAAAACCGGCTTAAGTTAGGTGTGTTTTCTACGACT
AGTGATGCCCCTACTAGAAGATGTGTGTTGCACAAATGTCCCTGAATAACCAATTTGAAGTGCAGATAGC
AGTAAACGTAAGCTAATATGAATATTATTTAACTGTAATGTTTTAATATCGCTGGACATTACTAATAAAC
CCACTATAAACACATGTACATATGTATGTTTTGGCATACAATGAGTAGTTGGGGAAAAAATGTGTAAAAG
CACCGTGACCATCACAGCATAAAGATAACCAGCTGAAGTATCGAATATGAGTAACCCCCAAATTGAATCA
CATGCCGCAACTGATAGGACCCATGGAAGTACACTCTTCATGGCGATATACAAGACACACACAAGCACGA
ACACCCAGTTGCGGAGGAAATTCTCCGTAAATGAAAACCCAATCGGCGAACAATTCATACCCATATATGG
TAAAAGTTTTGAACGCGACTTGAGAGCGGAGAGCATTGCGGCTGATAAGGTTTTAGCGCTAAGCGGGCTT
TATAAAACGGGCTGCGGGACCAGTTTTCATATCACTACCGTTTGAGTTCTTGTGCTGTGTGGATACTCCT
CCCGACACAAAGCCGCTCCATCAGCCAGCAGTCGTCTAATCCAGAGACCCCGGATCGGGGTACCAACATG
GACGCACAAACACGACGACGTGAGCGTCGCGCTGAGAAACAAGCTCAATGGAAAGCTGCAAACGGTGGAT
CTCCTCCACATATGGCTTACCCATACGATGTTCCAGATTACGCTCCTCCAAGCTTGAATTCTGCAGATAT
CATGGACCCTATGAAAGAGGAGGCGATCGAATTGAATGGCCATGCTATGCAAATGGCCGAAGCTGAGCAA
GAAAATGGCGCTGGCGCCCTGAAAATTGCCACCAATGCGGGTGCAACCGATCGTCCAGCGCATCAGCAGC
TTCCGCTGCCAGTCGAAGATCAGCAGGATGAGGTGCTGACCCCCGCTGAGAAGGGCAAGTTCGAGTACCC
GCCCCCTCCACCGCCACCAACTCCAGTCCAGGCTCCGCTAGCCACCAAGGCCACCGCTCTGAATGCCAGT
CAAGAGCATGACGACGACGAGGCCAACTCCGAGAAGTGGGAGGATCCGTGCGCTCCGCCCCCGCCTCCTC
CGCTGCCGACTAGCGCTTTCCTGGCCACCGGACTGGGCTACCTCAAGCTGCCCGCCTTCAAGCTGAAGGA
CGCACTGGAGAAGGCCATCACCAAGTTGGAGGCCAACAAGCGGACGCTAAAGGCCAGCCCTGAGTCTTCT
CGTTCCATCAAAAACAAGAATGTGGTGGCCCTGGAGATGTTACCCAGGCGCTCAAACCCAGAAACGATCG
GCGATGGATCCATGTTGGCATCCACATCCACGGCTGTTATGCTGCAGACCAAAAAGCCCGCCGTTATTGT
GGAGATGGAGAGGCGTTGTAAGATCATCAATTTACTGGCCAAACAGAATCAAATCCTCGAATCCATTTCG
GGGGAGGCCATTCCGATGCATGGACCCTCGAAGCATCTGCACGAGGACGAGGGTCTGACCCTGCAAGTTC
TCTCGGCCCGAGCATCCACACCGTACACACAGCCCTCCAGCATGTTGTCCTGCACGGCCGTTAGTTGTGA
CCTGGAGCACGATTCGCCGCGGAAGCAAGTGGCCAGCAAGGAGGCCGTGCCGGAGCAGCAGTCTAGTCAG
GTGCAGCAAAAGCGTCCACCCAGCACAGGCATTCACAAGCCAGGAAGTCTGCGAGCACCCAAGGCTGTTC
GTCCTACTACTGCTCCGGTGGTCAGCAGCAAGCCGGTCAAGAGCTATACCCGCTCCCGCCTGATGGACAT
TCGCAACGGGATGTTCAATGCCCTGATGCACAGGTCCAAGGAGAGCTTTGTGATGCCTCGCATCGCCACC
TGCGACGACATTGAGTTGGAGGGAAGGCTTCGCCGCATGAATATTTGGCGCACCTCGGACGGCACAAGAT
TCCGGACCCGCTCCACCACAGCTAACTTAAACATGAACAACAACAACAACAATGAGTGCATGCCTGGACA
GATGCCTTCGGTGGATCAGCTGGAGGCCAAATGGCGTCGAAACTCACTGAACAATGTTGGCGAGACTGCC
AACAAGCAGACTGATAACTTCCAGAAGCTAATTGGGTCTCTTTCTTCGGCTAAGCCACAGTCACAGGCGG
TTGGCTATGATGCCATCTCCAACTTTATAATGCAGCAACAGCAGTACCAGCAGCAGCAACAGAAGCAGCA
CCTCATCATACAGCAGCAGCAGCAACAGACCGCCTTTTTGGCGAGCCTGCAGCTGAAGGCGATCCTCGGC
CGGGCCGACACCCAATTGCTACTGCTCCGTCTGACTAAAGGGGAAATATCCAAGCACGGATTGCTGGTGC
AGTTGGCCAACCCACGCTTGACGGACATGGATCGCGAGGCCATCACTGCTGTATTGCAGTTCACCAACAC
CCAGCAGCAGCAGCAGCAGCACAAGCAGCAGCTGGACATGCTCTCAAGCACGGTCATCGCCAGCCAGTTG
CAGAATCTCCACAACTTGGCCATTGTCCAGCAGACTCTTGCAGCCAGGCAGCAGCCGCAGCATAATCCAC
AGACGCAGGCGCCGCACCAACTGTCGCAGGAGGACTTGCAAGCGCATGCCAATGTGATAATGCGAAACGC
CGTAATGAAGCGAAAAATTGAGGAGCAGACCTCGAAGCTTATCAATGGCGGTGCCAAGCATCAGGCACAG
CAGCAATATCTAAACCGTGGCCAGCAACGCCAGGCTCGACCAGATGCCAACTCGAATGCCTTGCTCCATG
CCTTGATCTCTGGCGGTGGCAATAACCACGCCTCTGGTTATCCTATGAAAGGACAGCCGCAGCAGCATCA
TTCCAATTTGAGATTCGGTGATAACCAAAACTTCCAATCTTTTGAGTCCAACCAGCCGCACTTCGCCACG
CAGTACAAGCAGCAATACCAACAGTCTCAGCAGCAACATCCCCATCAGCAGCCCCAACAGCTGAATTCGC
TTCATCAGAACAACGCTGGAGCTGTCAATAGCTTCAATAAGGCCCAAATGCAAGCTCAATCAGCTATTTC
CATGCTGCCCAACAGCGGGGATGAGTTTCATTAAGCGGCCGCTCGAGTCTAGAGGGCCCGCGGTTCGAAG
GTAAGCCTATCCCTAACCCTCTCCTCGGTCTCGATTCTACGCGTACCGGTCATCATCACCATCACCATTG
AGTTTAAACCCGCTGATCAGCCTCGACTGTGCCTTCTAAGGCCTGAGCTCGCTGATCAGCCTCGATCGAG
GATCCAGACATGATAAGATACATTGATGAGTTTGGACAAACCACAACTAGAATGCAGTGAAAAAAATGCT
TTATTTGTGAAATTTGTGATGCTATTGCTTTATTTGTAACCATTATAAGCTGCAATAAACAAGTTAACAA
CAACAATTGCATTCATTTTATGTTTCAGGTTCAGGGGGAGGTGTGGGAGGTTTTTTAAAGCAAGTAAAAC
CTCTACAAATGTGGTATGGCTGATTATGATCAGTCGACCGATGCCCTTGAGAGCCTTCAACCCAGTCAGC
TCCTTCCGGTGGGCGCGGGGCATGACTATCGTCGCCGCACTTATGACTGTCTTCTTTATCATGCAACTCG
TAGGACAGGTGCCGGCAGCGCTCTGGGTCATTTTCGGCGAGGACCGCTTTCGCTGGAGCGCGACGATGAT
CGGCCTGTCGCTTGCGGTATTCGGAATCTTGCACGCCCTCGCTCAAGCCTTCGTCACTGGTCCCGCCACC
AAACGTTTCGGCGAGAAGCAGGCCATTATCGCCGGCATGGCGGCCGACGCGCTGGGCTACGTCTTGCTGG
CGTTCGCGACGCGAGGCTGGATGGCCTTCCCCATTATGATTCTTCTCGCTTCCGGCGGCATCGGGATGCC
CGCGTTGCAGGCCATGCTGTCCAGGCAGGTAGATGACGACCATCAGGGACAGCTTCAAGGATCGCTCGCG
GCTCTTACCAGCCAGCAAAAGGCCAGGAACCGTAAAAAGGCCGCGTTGCTGGCGTTTTTCCATAGGCTCC
GCCCCCCTGACGAGCATCACAAAAATCGACGCTCAAGTCAGAGGTGGCGAAACCCGACAGGACTATAAAG
ATACCAGGCGTTTCCCCCTGGAAGCTCCCTCGTGCGCTCTCCTGTTCCGACCCTGCCGCTTACCGGATAC
CTGTCCGCCTTTCTCCCTTCGGGAAGCGTGGCGCTTTCTCAATGCTCACGCTGTAGGTATCTCAGTTCGG
TGTAGGTCGTTCGCTCCAAGCTGGGCTGTGTGCACGAACCCCCCGTTCAGCCCGACCGCTGCGCCTTATC
CGGTAACTATCGTCTTGAGTCCAACCCGGTAAGACACGACTTATCGCCACTGGCAGCAGCCACTGGTAAC
AGGATTAGCAGAGCGAGGTATGTAGGCGGTGCTACAGAGTTCTTGAAGTGGTGGCCTAACTACGGCTACA
CTAGAAGGACAGTATTTGGTATCTGCGCTCTGCTGAAGCCAGTTACCTTCGGAAAAAGAGTTGGTAGCTC
TTGATCCGGCAAACAAACCACCGCTGGTAGCGGTGGTTTTTTTGTTTGCAAGCAGCAGATTACGCGCAGA
AAAAAAGGATCTCAAGAAGATCCTTTGATCTTTTCTACGGGGTCTGACGCTCAGTGGAACGAAAACTCAC
GTTAAGGGATTTTGGTCATGAGATTATCAAAAAGGATCTTCACCTAGATCCTTTTAAATTAAAAATGAAG
TTTTAAATCAATCTAAAGTATATATGAGTAAACTTGGTCTGACAGTTACCAATGCTTAATCAGTGAGGCA
CCTATCTCAGCGATCTGTCTATTTCGTTCATCCATAGTTGCCTGACTCCCCGTCGTGTAGATAACTACGA
TACGGGAGGGCTTACCATCTGGCCCCAGTGCTGCAATGATACCGCGAGACCCACGCTCACCGGCTCCAGA
TTTATCAGCAATAAACCAGCCAGCCGGAAGGGCCGAGCGCAGAAGTGGTCCTGCAACTTTATCCGCCTCC
ATCCAGTCTATTAATTGTTGCCGGGAAGCTAGAGTAAGTAGTTCGCCAGTTAATAGTTTGCGCAACGTTG
TTGCCATTGCTGCAGGCATCGTGGTGTCACGCTCGTCGTTTGGTATGGCTTCATTCAGCTCCGGTTCCCA
ACGATCAAGGCGAGTTACATGATCCCCCATGTTGTGCAAAAAAGCGGTTAGCTCCTTCGGTCCTCCGATC
GTTGTCAGAAGTAAGTTGGCCGCAGTGTTATCACTCATGGTTATGGCAGCACTGCATAATTCTCTTACTG
TCATGCCATCCGTAAGATGCTTTTCTGTGACTGGTGAGTACTCAACCAAGTCATTCTGAGAATAGTGTAT
GCGGCGACCGAGTTGCTCTTGCCCGGCGTCAACACGGGATAATACCGCGCCACATAGCAGAACTTTAAAA
GTGCTCATCATTGGAAAACGTTCTTCGGGGCGAAAACTCTCAAGGATCTTACCGCTGTTGAGATCCAGTT
CGATGTAACCCACTCGTGCACCCAACTGATCTTCAGCATCTTTTACTTTCACCAGCGTTTCTGGGTGAGC
AAAAACAGGAAGGCAAAATGCCGCAAAAAAGGGAATAAGGGCGACACGGAAATGTTGAATACTCATACTC
TTCCTTTTTCAATATTATTGAAGCATTTATCAGGGTTATTGTCTCATGAGCGGATACATATTTGAATGTA
TTTAGAAAAATAAACAAATAGGGGTTCCGCGCACATTTCCCCGAAAAGTGCCACCTGACGTCTAAGAAAC
CATTATTATCATGACATTAACCTATAAAAATAGGCGTATCACGAGGCCCTTTCGT
Features (pLannotate 1.2.2; 11 found; start..end, strand, type, name):
     56..2568    +  promoter       Ac5 promoter: Drosophila melanogaster actin 5C promoter
   2588..2653    +  CDS            N (fragment): REGN_LAMBD - Experimental evidence at protein level: Swiss-Prot protein existence level 1. Plays a role as a transcriptional antitermination factor that allows the virus to initiate its lytic phase. Activates expression of the delayed viral early genes by modifying host RNA polymerase (RNAP) into a form that is resistant to termination signals. This antitermination function requires the host NusA protein which serves to stabilize the interaction between antitermination protein N and host RNA polymerase. From Escherichia phage lambda (Bacteriophage lambda).
   2678..2704    +  CDS            3xHA (fragment): three tandem HA epitope tags
   2777..5071    +  CDS            cup (fragment): CUP_DROME - Also known as fs(2)cup. Experimental evidence at protein level: Swiss-Prot protein existence level 1. Adapter protein that plays a central role in localization of transcripts in the oocyte and in young embryos (PubMed:9118812). Maintains RNA targets in a repressed state by promoting their deadenylation and protects deadenylated mRNAs from further degradation (PubMed:21937713). Binds to and recruits eIF-4E to the 3'-UTR of some mRNA targets which prevents interaction between eIF4E1 and eIF4G (PubMed:14685270, PubMed:15465908, PubMed:21081899). This may contribute to translational re
   5110..5151    +  CDS            V5 tag: epitope tag from simian virus 5
   5251..5385    -  polyA_signal   SV40 poly(A) signal: SV40 polyadenylation signal
   5408..5492    -  CDS            large T antigen (fragment): large T antigen from SV40 (simian virus 40)
   5493..5963    +  CDS            TcR (fragment): tetracycline efflux protein; tet; confers resistance to tetracycline
   6007..6595    -  rep_origin     ori: high-copy-number ColE1/pMB1/pBR322/pUC origin of replication
   6766..7626    -  CDS            AmpR: β-lactamase; bla; confers resistance to ampicillin, carbenicillin, and related antibiotics
   7627..7731    -  promoter       AmpR promoter: bla
