[The description below was written by a language model from this plasmid's Addgene catalogue record and pLannotate feature annotations shown in this document.]
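Description:
pAc5.1B-lambdaN-HA-DmCup-del419-770_M is a 7,825 nt insect expression plasmid for producing a tagged internal-deletion mutant of the Drosophila melanogaster protein Cup in fly cells. The catalogue lists the backbone as unknown, although the name and the annotated parts point to a pAc5.1-type vector. It is propagated in E. coli through a ColE1/pUC-family origin and selected with ampicillin via the bla gene and its own promoter. The origin is annotated as a high-copy type, whereas the depositor lists the plasmid as low copy. Short annotated fragments of a tetracycline resistance gene and SV40 large T antigen appear to be non-functional backbone remnants. No marker for selection in insect cells is annotated.

Expression is driven by the constitutive Drosophila actin 5C promoter. Downstream lies a short fragment of the bacteriophage lambda N protein, followed by an HA epitope (the annotation matches only part of a 3xHA element) and then the cup coding sequence, which the name indicates lacks residues 419–770. A vector-derived V5 tag is annotated after the insert, but the record does not say whether it is in frame and translated. An SV40 polyadenylation signal follows the cassette, though it is annotated on the opposite strand.

The lambda N peptide binds BoxB RNA hairpins, so fusions of this kind are normally used in tethering assays, in which the protein is artificially recruited to a BoxB-bearing reporter mRNA. The HA tag allows detection of the fusion. In line with the associated study of Cup in deadenylation and inhibition of decapping, this deletion variant would serve to test how the removed region contributes to repression of bound mRNAs.
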