Addgene plasmid #146907: pAc5.1B-lambdaN-HA-DmCup-del419-770_M
Purpose: Insect Expression of DmCup-del419-770
Depositing lab: Elisa Izaurralde. Depositing organization: Max Planck Institute for Developmental Biology. Publication: CUP promotes deadenylation and inhibits decapping of mRNA targets. Igreja C, Izaurralde E. Genes Dev. 2011 Sep 15;25(18):1955-67. doi: 10.1101/gad.17136311. PubMed 21937713.
Backbone
  Vector backbone: Unknown
  Vector type: Insect Expression
Growth in bacteria
  Bacterial resistance: Ampicillin, 100 μg/mL
  Growth temperature: 37°C
  Growth strain: DH5alpha
  Copy number: Low Copy
Gene/Insert
  Gene/Insert name: DmCup-del419-770
  Species: D. melanogaster (fly)
  Entrez Gene: cup (a.k.a. Dmel_CG11181, CG11181, CUP, Cup, DmCup, Dmel\CG11181, fs(1)cup, fs(2)cup, i239)
  Cloning method: Unknown
Terms and licenses: Academic/Nonprofit Terms; Industry Terms: Not Available to Industry
Depositor comments: Sequence according to the sequence given by NCBI: AF004917.1 Plasmids from this collection were made available to the research community and donated after the lab closed. Please note that the sequence provided by the depositing laboratory may be theoretical/predicted or based on Sanger sequencing results. There may be discrepancies between sequencing results obtained by Addgene and the depositor sequence. If an Addgene verified sequence is not available, please contact before placing your order to request that our lab fully sequence the plasmid.
How to cite: pAc5.1B-lambdaN-HA-DmCup-del419-770_M was a gift from Elisa Izaurralde (Addgene plasmid # 146907 ; http://n2t.net/addgene:146907 ; RRID:Addgene_146907)
